Addgene plasmid #195680: pBEL2565
Purpose: Expression/purification of 6xHis-TEV-MlaC(R153A)
Depositing lab: Gira Bhabha & Damian Ekiert. Depositing organization: NYU Grossman School of Medicine. Publication: Protein-protein interactions in the Mla lipid transport system probed by computational structure prediction and deep mutational scanning. MacRae MR, Puvanendran D, Haase MAB, Coudray N, Kolich L, Lam C, Baek M, Bhabha G, Ekiert DC. J Biol Chem. 2023 Apr 24:104744. doi: 10.1016/j.jbc.2023.104744. PubMed 37100290.
Backbone
  Vector backbone: pET21a
  Vector type: Bacterial Expression
Growth in bacteria
  Bacterial resistance: Ampicillin, 100 μg/mL
  Growth temperature: 37°C
  Growth strain: DH5alpha
  Copy number: High Copy
Gene/Insert
  Gene/Insert name: MlaC
  Species: E. coli
  Mutation: 6xHis-TEV-MlaC(R153A)
  Cloning method: Gibson Cloning
Terms and licenses: Academic/Nonprofit Terms; Industry Terms: Not Available to Industry
Depositor comments: Please visit https://www.biorxiv.org/content/10.1101/2022.12.09.519820v1 for bioRxiv preprint.
How to cite: pBEL2565 was a gift from Gira Bhabha & Damian Ekiert (Addgene plasmid # 195680 ; http://n2t.net/addgene:195680 ; RRID:Addgene_195680)
