[The description below was written by a language model from this plasmid's Addgene catalogue record and pLannotate feature annotations shown in this document.]
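Description:
pBEL2565 is a bacterial expression plasmid built on the pET21a backbone for producing and purifying an E. coli MlaC variant carrying the R153A substitution, fused to a 6xHis tag followed by a TEV protease cleavage site. The insert was introduced by Gibson cloning. In the annotated 6,126-nt sequence, the mlaC coding region is called as a fragment and sits downstream of a T7 promoter and adjacent lac operator, and upstream of the T7 terminator. Transcription therefore depends on T7 RNA polymerase supplied by the host and is held in check by the lac repressor, which the plasmid itself encodes through lacI and its promoter; IPTG or lactose relieves that repression. The His tag and TEV site are not annotated as separate features, but the gap between the operator and the start of the mlaC match leaves room for them at the N-terminus, consistent with the catalogue name.

The plasmid replicates from a ColE1/pMB1-type origin, with bom and rop elements from pBR322 also present, and is selected with ampicillin through the β-lactamase gene under its own promoter; the catalogue lists it as high copy. An f1 origin is present as well. The table also flags residual tetracycline-resistance fragments, a short match to a T7 gene 10-derived tag just before the terminator, a loxP site and a small multiple cloning site remnant. The record assigns none of these a function, and they are probably backbone remnants or automated annotation matches.

MlaC is a periplasmic protein thought to shuttle phospholipids between the outer membrane and the inner-membrane MlaFEDB complex. The associated study examined protein-protein interactions in the Mla lipid transport system, so this point mutant plausibly provides purified protein for testing the role of residue R153, although the record does not state this.
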