Features (pLannotate 1.2.2; 19 found; start..end, strand, type, name):
      6..145     -  misc_feature   bom: basis of mobility region from pBR322
    247..438     -  CDS            rop: Rop protein, which maintains plasmids at low copy number; rop
    455..835     +  CDS            YPB1_ECOLX: Protein predicted: Swiss-Prot protein existence level 4. From Escherichia coli.
    907..1198    -  CDS            TcR (fragment): tetracycline efflux protein; tet; confers resistance to tetracycline
   1213..1234    -  protein_bind   CAP binding site: CAP binding activates transcription in the presence of cAMP. E. coli catabolite activator protein
   1247..2329    -  CDS            lacI: lac repressor; lacI; The lac repressor binds to the lac operator to inhibit transcription in E. coli. This inhibition can be relieved by adding lactose or isopropyl-β-D-thiogalactopyranoside (IPTG).
   2330..2407    -  promoter       lacI promoter: lacI
   2415..2694    -  CDS            TcR (fragment): tetracycline efflux protein; tet; confers resistance to tetracycline
   2716..2734    +  promoter       T7 promoter: promoter for bacteriophage T7 RNA polymerase
   2735..2759    +  protein_bind   lac operator: The lac repressor binds to the lac operator to inhibit transcription in E. coli. This inhibition can be relieved by adding lactose or isopropyl-β-D-thiogalactopyranoside (IPTG). lac repressor encoded by lacI
   2844..3413    +  CDS            mlaC (fragment): MLAC_ECOLI - Also known as yrbC. Experimental evidence at protein level: Swiss-Prot protein existence level 1. Involved in a phospholipid transport pathway that maintains lipid asymmetry in the outer membrane by retrograde trafficking of phospholipids from the outer membrane to the inner membrane. May transfer phospholipid across the periplasmic space and deliver it to the MlaFEDB complex at the inner membrane. From Escherichia coli (strain K12).
   3439..3488    +  CDS            SET1 (fragment): solubility-enhancement tag derived from T7 phage gene 10B
   3496..3543    +  terminator     T7 terminator: transcription terminator for bacteriophage T7 RNA polymerase
   3580..4008    +  rep_origin     f1 ori (sequence partly withheld): f1 bacteriophage origin of replication; arrow indicates direction of (+) strand synthesis
   4110..4143    +  protein_bind   loxP: Cre-mediated recombination occurs in the 8-bp core sequence (GCATACAT). Cre recombinase
   4173..4191    +  misc_feature   MCS (fragment): pBluescript multiple cloning site
   4222..4326    +  promoter       AmpR promoter: bla
   4327..5187    +  CDS            AmpR: β-lactamase; bla; confers resistance to ampicillin, carbenicillin, and related antibiotics
   5358..5946    +  rep_origin     ori: high-copy-number ColE1/pMB1/pBR322/pUC origin of replication
>Addgene plasmid #195680 | pBEL2565 | addgene full sequence | sequence record 383652 | Addgene NGS Result
GAGCGCCTGATGCGGTATTTTCTCCTTACGCATCTGTGCGGTATTTCACACCGCAATGGTGCACTCTCAG
TACAATCTGCTCTGATGCCGCATAGTTAAGCCAGTATACACTCCGCTATCGCTACGTGACTGGGTCATGG
CTGCGCCCCGACACCCGCCAACACCCGCTGACGCGCCCTGACGGGCTTGTCTGCTCCCGGCATCCGCTTA
CAGACAAGCTGTGACCGTCTCCGGGAGCTGCATGTGTCAGAGGTTTTCACCGTCATCACCGAAACGCGCG
AGGCAGCTGCGGTAAAGCTCATCAGCGTGGTCGTGAAGCGATTCACAGATGTCTGCCTGTTCATCCGCGT
CCAGCTCGTTGAGTTTCTCCAGAAGCGTTAATGTCTGGCTTCTGATAAAGCGGGCCATGTTAAGGGCGGT
TTTTTCCTGTTTGGTCACTGATGCCTCCGTGTAAGGGGGATTTCTGTTCATGGGGGTAATGATACCGATG
AAACGAGAGAGGATGCTCACGATACGGGTTACTGATGATGAACATGCCCGGTTACTGGAACGTTGTGAGG
GTAAACAACTGGCGGTATGGATGCGGCGGGACCAGAGAAAAATCACTCAGGGTCAATGCCAGCGCTTCGT
TAATACAGATGTAGGTGTTCCACAGGGTAGCCAGCAGCATCCTGCGATGCAGATCCGGAACATAATGGTG
CAGGGCGCTGACTTCCGCGTTTCCAGACTTTACGAAACACGGAAACCGAAGACCATTCATGTTGTTGCTC
AGGTCGCAGACGTTTTGCAGCAGCAGTCGCTTCACGTTCGCTCGCGTATCGGTGATTCATTCTGCTAACC
AGTAAGGCAACCCCGCCAGCCTAGCCGGGTCCTCAACGACAGGAGCACGATCATGCGCACCCGTGGGGCC
GCCATGCCGGCGATAATGGCCTGCTTCTCGCCGAAACGTTTGGTGGCGGGACCAGTGACGAAGGCTTGAG
CGAGGGCGTGCAAGATTCCGAATACCGCAAGCGACAGGCCGATCATCGTCGCGCTCCAGCGAAAGCGGTC
CTCGCCGAAAATGACCCAGAGCGCTGCCGGCACCTGTCCTACGAGTTGCATGATAAAGAAGACAGTCATA
AGTGCGGCGACGATAGTCATGCCCCGCGCCCACCGGAAGGAGCTGACTGGGTTGAAGGCTCTCAAGGGCA
TCGGTCGAGATCCCGGTGCCTAATGAGTGAGCTAACTTACATTAATTGCGTTGCGCTCACTGCCCGCTTT
CCAGTCGGGAAACCTGTCGTGCCAGCTGCATTAATGAATCGGCCAACGCGCGGGGAGAGGCGGTTTGCGT
ATTGGGCGCCAGGGTGGTTTTTCTTTTCACCAGTGAGACGGGCAACAGCTGATTGCCCTTCACCGCCTGG
CCCTGAGAGAGTTGCAGCAAGCGGTCCACGCTGGTTTGCCCCAGCAGGCGAAAATCCTGTTTGATGGTGG
TTAACGGCGGGATATAACATGAGCTGTCTTCGGTATCGTCGTATCCCACTACCGAGATATCCGCACCAAC
GCGCAGCCCGGACTCGGTAATGGCGCGCATTGCGCCCAGCGCCATCTGATCGTTGGCAACCAGCATCGCA
GTGGGAACGATGCCCTCATTCAGCATTTGCATGGTTTGTTGAAAACCGGACATGGCACTCCAGTCGCCTT
CCCGTTCCGCTATCGGCTGAATTTGATTGCGAGTGAGATATTTATGCCAGCCAGCCAGACGCAGACGCGC
CGAGACAGAACTTAATGGGCCCGCTAACAGCGCGATTTGCTGGTGACCCAATGCGACCAGATGCTCCACG
CCCAGTCGCGTACCGTCTTCATGGGAGAAAATAATACTGTTGATGGGTGTCTGGTCAGAGACATCAAGAA
ATAACGCCGGAACATTAGTGCAGGCAGCTTCCACAGCAATGGCATCCTGGTCATCCAGCGGATAGTTAAT
GATCAGCCCACTGACGCGTTGCGCGAGAAGATTGTGCACCGCCGCTTTACAGGCTTCGACGCCGCTTCGT
TCTACCATCGACACCACCACGCTGGCACCCAGTTGATCGGCGCGAGATTTAATCGCCGCGACAATTTGCG
ACGGCGCGTGCAGGGCCAGACTGGAGGTGGCAACGCCAATCAGCAACGACTGTTTGCCCGCCAGTTGTTG
TGCCACGCGGTTGGGAATGTAATTCAGCTCCGCCATCGCCGCTTCCACTTTTTCCCGCGTTTTCGCAGAA
ACGTGGCTGGCCTGGTTCACCACGCGGGAAACGGTCTGATAAGAGACACCGGCATACTCTGCGACATCGT
ATAACGTTACTGGTTTCACATTCACCACCCTGAATTGACTCTCTTCCGGGCGCTATCATGCCATACCGCG
AAAGGTTTTGCGCCATTCGATGGTGTCCGGGATCTCGACGCTCTCCCTTATGCGACTCCTGCATTAGGAA
GCAGCCCAGTAGTAGGTTGAGGCCGTTGAGCACCGCCGCCGCAAGGAATGGTGCATGCAAGGAGATGGCG
CCCAACAGTCCCCCGGCCACGGGGCCTGCCACCATACCCACGCCGAAACAAGCGCTCATGAGCCCGAAGT
GGCGAGCCCGATCTTCCCCATCGGTGATGTCGGCGATATAGGCGCCAGCAACCGCACCTGTGGCGCCGGT
GATGCCGGCCACGATGCGTCCGGCGTAGAGGATCGAGATCTCGATCCCGCGAAATTAATACGACTCACTA
TAGGGGAATTGTGAGCGGATAACAATTCCCCTCTAGAAATAATTTTGTTTAACTTTGGCCCAGGAGATAT
ACATATGCATCACCACCATCACCATGAAAATCTGTATTTTCAGGCAGACCAGACCAATCCGTATAAGCTG
ATGGACGAGGCGGCGCAGAAAACGTTCGATCGCCTGAAGAATGAGCAACCGCAAATTCGGGCCAACCCGG
ATTATCTGCGTACCATTGTTGATCAGGAACTGCTGCCATACGTACAGGTGAAATACGCCGGTGCGCTGGT
GCTGGGCCAGTATTACAAGAGTGCGACCCCTGCTCAACGTGAAGCCTACTTTGCCGCTTTCCGTGAGTAC
CTGAAGCAGGCTTACGGTCAGGCGCTGGCGATGTATCACGGTCAAACCTATCAGATTGCGCCAGAACAGC
CGCTGGGCGATAAAACCATTGTGCCTATTCGCGTTACCATTATTGACCCGAATGGCCGTCCGCCGGTGCG
TCTGGACTTCCAGTGGGCGAAAAACTCCCAGACGGGCAATTGGCAGGCTTACGACATGATTGCTGAAGGC
GTCAGTATGATCACCACCAAACAAAACGAGTGGGGAACGCTGCTGCGTACCAAAGGTATCGACGGCCTGA
CTGCGCAACTGAAATCGATTTCTCAACAGAAAATCACTCTGGAAGAGAAAAAATAAGAGAGACCGGCCGG
CCGATCCGGCTGCTAACAAAGCCCGAAAGGAAGCTGAGTTGGCTGCTGCCACCGCTGAGCAATAACTAGC
ATAACCCCTTGGGGCCTCTAAACGGGTCTTGAGGGGTTTTTTGCTGAAAGGAGGAACTATATCCGGATTG
GCGAATGGG
[124 nt withheld, positions 3580-3703]
C
[91 nt withheld, positions 3705-3795]
A
[49 nt withheld, positions 3797-3845]
CCTTTGACGTTGGAGTCCACGTTCTTT
[37 nt withheld, positions 3873-3909]
ACCCTATCTCGGTCTATTCTTTTGATTTATAAGGGATTTTGCCGATTTCGGCCTATTGGTTAAAAAATGA
GCTGATTTAACAAAAATTTAACGCGAATTTTAACAAAATATTAACGCTTACAATTTAGGTGGCACTTTTC
GGGGAACGACGACCTGCAGCCAAGCTAGCTTGGCTGGACGTAAACTCCTCTTCAGACCTAATAACTTCGT
ATAGCATACATTATACGAAGTTATATTAAGGGTTATTGAATATGATCGGAATTGGGCTGCAGGAATTCGA
TAGCTTGGCTGCAGGTCGACCTCGAGGATGTGCGCGGAACCCCTATTTGTTTATTTTTCTAAATACATTC
AAATATGTATCCGCTCATGAGACAATAACCCTGATAAATGCTTCAATAATATTGAAAAAGGAAGAGTATG
AGTATTCAACATTTCCGTGTCGCCCTTATTCCCTTTTTTGCGGCATTTTGCCTTCCTGTTTTTGCTCACC
CAGAAACGCTGGTGAAAGTAAAAGATGCTGAAGATCAGTTGGGTGCACGAGTGGGTTACATCGAACTGGA
TCTCAACAGCGGTAAGATCCTTGAGAGTTTTCGCCCCGAAGAACGTTTTCCAATGATGAGCACTTTTAAA
GTTCTGCTATGTGGCGCGGTATTATCCCGTATTGACGCCGGGCAAGAGCAACTCGGTCGCCGCATACACT
ATTCTCAGAATGACTTGGTTGAGTACTCACCAGTCACAGAAAAGCATCTTACGGATGGCATGACAGTAAG
AGAATTATGCAGTGCTGCCATAACCATGAGTGATAACACTGCGGCCAACTTACTTCTGACAACGATCGGA
GGACCGAAGGAGCTAACCGCTTTTTTGCACAACATGGGGGATCATGTAACTCGCCTTGATCGTTGGGAAC
CGGAGCTGAATGAAGCCATACCAAACGACGAGCGTGACACCACGATGCCTGCAGCAATGGCAACAACGTT
GCGCAAACTATTAACTGGCGAACTACTTACTCTAGCTTCCCGGCAACAATTAATAGACTGGATGGAGGCG
GATAAAGTTGCAGGACCACTTCTGCGCTCGGCCCTTCCGGCTGGCTGGTTTATTGCTGATAAATCTGGAG
CCGGTGAGCGTGGCTCTCGCGGTATCATTGCAGCACTGGGGCCAGATGGTAAGCCCTCCCGTATCGTAGT
TATCTACACGACGGGGAGTCAGGCAACTATGGATGAACGAAATAGACAGATCGCTGAGATAGGTGCCTCA
CTGATTAAGCATTGGTAACTGTCAGACCAAGTTTACTCATATATACTTTAGATTGATTTAAAACTTCATT
TTTAATTTAAAAGGATCTAGGTGAAGATCCTTTTTGATAATCTCATGACCAAAATCCCTTAACGTGAGTT
TTCGTTCCACTGAGCGTCAGACCCCGTAGAAAAGATCAAAGGATCTTCTTGAGATCCTTTTTTTCTGCGC
GTAATCTGCTGCTTGCAAACAAAAAAACCACCGCTACCAGCGGTGGTTTGTTTGCCGGATCAAGAGCTAC
CAACTCTTTTTCCGAAGGTAACTGGCTTCAGCAGAGCGCAGATACCAAATACTGTCCTTCTAGTGTAGCC
GTAGTTAGGCCACCACTTCAAGAACTCTGTAGCACCGCCTACATACCTCGCTCTGCTAATCCTGTTACCA
GTGGCTGCTGCCAGTGGCGATAAGTCGTGTCTTACCGGGTTGGACTCAAGACGATAGTTACCGGATAAGG
CGCAGCGGTCGGGCTGAACGGGGGGTTCGTGCACACAGCCCAGCTTGGAGCGAACGACCTACACCGAACT
GAGATACCTACAGCGTGAGCTATGAGAAAGCGCCACGCTTCCCGAAGGGAGAAAGGCGGACAGGTATCCG
GTAAGCGGCAGGGTCGGAACAGGAGAGCGCACGAGGGAGCTTCCAGGGGGAAACGCCTGGTATCTTTATA
GTCCTGTCGGGTTTCGCCACCTCTGACTTGAGCGTCGATTTTTGTGATGCTCGTCAGGGGGGCGGAGCCT
ATGGAAAAACGCCAGCAACGCGGCCTTTTTACGGTTCCTGGCCTTTTGCTGGCCTTTTGCTCACATGTTC
TTTCCTGCGTTATCCCCTGATTCTGTGGATAACCGTATTACCGCCTTTGAGTGAGCTGATACCGCTCGCC
GCAGCCGAACGACCGAGCGCAGCGAGTCAGTGAGCGAGGAAGCGGAA
